>Addgene plasmid #160476 | pVRC8400-SARS-CoV-2-RBD-AVI | depositor full sequence | sequence record 310798 | pVRC8400-SARS-CoV-2-RBD-AVI
TCGCGCGTTTCGGTGATGACGGTGAAAACCTCTGACACATGCAGCTCCCGGAGACGGTCACAGCTTGTCT
GTAAGCGGATGCCGGGAGCAGACAAGCCCGTCAGGGCGCGTCAGCGGGTGTTGGCGGGTGTCGGGGCTGG
CTTAACTATGCGGCATCAGAGCAGATTGTACTGAGAGTGCACCATATGCGGTGTGAAATACCGCACAGAT
GCGTAAGGAGAAAATACCGCATCAGATTGGCTATTGGCCATTGCATACGTTGTATCCATATCATAATATG
TACATTTATATTGGCTCATGTCCAACATTACCGCCATGTTGACATTGATTATTGACTAGTTATTAATAGT
AATCAATTACGGGGTCATTAGTTCATAGCCCATATATGGAGTTCCGCGTTACATAACTTACGGTAAATGG
CCCGCCTGGCTGACCGCCCAACGACCCCCGCCCATTGACGTCAATAATGACGTATGTTCCCATAGTAACG
CCAATAGGGACTTTCCATTGACGTCAATGGGTGGAGTATTTACGGTAAACTGCCCACTTGGCAGTACATC
AAGTGTATCATATGCCAAGTACGCCCCCTATTGACGTCAATGACGGTAAATGGCCCGCCTGGCATTATGC
CCAGTACATGACCTTATGGGACTTTCCTACTTGGCAGTACATCTACGTATTAGTCATCGCTATTACCATG
GTGATGCGGTTTTGGCAGTACATCAATGGGCGTGGATAGCGGTTTGACTCACGGGGATTTCCAAGTCTCC
ACCCCATTGACGTCAATGGGAGTTTGTTTTGGCACCAAAATCAACGGGACTTTCCAAAATGTCGTAACAA
CTCCGCCCCATTGACGCAAATGGGCGGTAGGCGTGTACGGTGGGAGGTCTATATAAGCAGAGCTCGTTTA
GTGAACCGTCAGATCGCCTGGAGACGCCATCCACGCTGTTTTGACCTCCATAGAAGACACCGGGACCGAT
CCAGCCTCCATCGGCTCGCATCTCTCCTTCACGCGCCCGCCGCCCTACCTGAGGCCGCCATCCACGCCGG
TTGAGTCGCGTTCTGCCGCCTCCCGCCTGTGGTGCCTCCTGAACTGCGTCCGCCGTCTAGGTAAGTTTAA
AGCTCAGGTCGAGACCGGGCCTTTGTCCGGCGCTCCCTTGGAGCCTACCTAGACTCAGCCGGCTCTCCAC
GCTTTGCCTGACCCTGCTTGCTCAACTCTAGTTAACGGTGGAGGGCAGTGTAGTCTGAGCAGTACTCGTT
GCTGCCGCGCGCGCCACCAGACATAATAGCTGACAGACTAACAGACTGTTCCTTTCCATGGGTCTTTTCT
GCAGTCACCGTCGTCGACACGTGTGATCAGATATCGCGGCCGCTCTAGACCACCATGGGATGGTCATGTA
TCATCCTTTTTCTAGTAGCAACTGCAACCGGTGTACATTCCGCACCAGAGCTGCTGGGAGGACCTAGCGT
GTTCCTGTTTCCCCCTAAGCCTAAGGACACCCTGATGATCAGCCGGACCCCAGAGGTGACATGCGTGGTG
GTGGACGTGTCCCACGAGGACCCCGAGGTGAAGTTCAACTGGTACGTGGATGGCGTGGAGGTGCACAATG
CCAAGACCAAGCCAAGGGAGGAGCAGTACAACTCTACCTATCGCGTGGTGAGCGTGCTGACAGTGCTGCA
CCAGGACTGGCTGAACGGCAAGGAGTACAAGTGTAAGGTGTCTAATAAGGCCCTGCCTGCCCCAATCGAG
AAGACCATCAGCAAGGCAAAGGGACAGCCAAGGGAGCCTCAGGTGTATACCCTGCCACCCAGCCGCGACG
AGCTGACAAAGAACCAGGTGTCCCTGTACTGCCTGGTGAAGGGCTTCTATCCTTCCGATATCGCCGTGGA
GTGGGAGTCTAATGGCCAGCCAGAGAACAATTACAAGACCACACCTCCAGTGCTGGACTCCGATGGCTCT
TTCTTTCTGTATTCCAAGCTGACCGTGGATAAGAGCCGGTGGCAGCAGGGCAACGTGTTTAGCTGTTCCG
TGATGCACGAGGCCCTGCACAATCACTACACACAGAAGTCTCTGAGCCTGTCCCCCGGCAAGGGAGGAGG
AGGCAGCGGCGGAGGAGGCTCCGGAGGCGGCGGCTCTGGCGGCGGCGGCAGCGCCCCTGAACTGCTGGGA
GGACCAAGCGTGTTCCTGTTTCCACCTAAGCCCAAAGATACCCTGATGATCTCCAGGACCCCTGAAGTCA
CCTGCGTGGTCGTGGACGTGTCTCATGAGGACCCCGAAGTCAAGTTCAACTGGTACGTGGACGGAGTCGA
AGTCCATAACGCCAAGACCAAGCCTAGAGAAGAGCAGTACAACTCCACCTATAGAGTGGTGTCTGTGCTG
ACAGTGCTGCATCAGGATTGGCTGAATGGCAAGGAATATAAGTGTAAGGTGAGCAATAAGGCCCTGCCCG
CCCCTATCGAGAAGACCATCTCTAAAGCCAAAGGACAGCCAAGGGAGCCACAGGTGTATACACTGCCACC
CAGCCGGGACGAGCTGACCAAGAACCAGGTGAGCCTGACATGTCTGGTCAAGGGCTTCTACCCCAGTGAC
ATTGCTGTGGAGTGGGAGTCCAATGGCCAGCCTGAGAACAATTATAAAACTACCCCACCAGTGCTGGACA
GCGATGGCTCCTTCTTTCTGACCAGCAAGCTGACAGTGGATAAGTCCCGCTGGCAGCAGGGAAACGTGTT
TTCTTGTAGCGTGATGCATGAGGCCCTGCATAACCACTACACCCAGAAGTCCCTGTCTCTGAGCCCAGGC
AAGGGAGGCAGCGGAGGCGGAGGCAGCGGAGGCCTGGAGGTGCTGTTCCAGGGCCCCCCCAATATCACAA
ACCTGTGCCCTTTTGGCGAGGTGTTCAACGCAACCAGGTTCGCCAGCGTGTACGCATGGAATAGGAAGCG
CATCTCCAACTGCGTGGCCGACTATTCTGTGCTGTACAACAGCGCCTCCTTCTCTACCTTTAAGTGCTAT
GGCGTGAGCCCCACAAAGCTGAATGACCTGTGCTTTACCAACGTGTACGCCGATTCCTTCGTGATCAGGG
GCGACGAGGTGCGCCAGATCGCACCAGGACAGACAGGCAAGATCGCAGACTACAATTATAAGCTGCCTGA
CGATTTCACCGGCTGCGTGATCGCCTGGAACTCTAACAATCTGGATAGCAAAGTGGGCGGCAACTACAAT
TATCTGTACCGGCTGTTTAGAAAGTCTAATCTGAAGCCATTCGAGAGGGACATCTCCACAGAAATCTACC
AGGCCGGCTCTACCCCCTGCAATGGCGTGGAGGGCTTTAACTGTTATTTCCCTCTGCAGAGCTACGGCTT
CCAGCCAACAAACGGCGTGGGCTATCAGCCCTACCGCGTGGTGGTGCTGTCTTTTGAGCTGCTGCACGCA
CCTGCAACAGTGTGCGGAGGAGGAGGCCTGGTGCCACAGCAGAGCGGAGGCCTGAACGACATCTTCGAGG
CCCAGAAGATCGAGTGGCACGAGGGCTGATGAGGATCCAGATCTGCTGTGCCTTCTAGTTGCCAGCCATC
TGTTGTTTGCCCCTCCCCCGTGCCTTCCTTGACCCTGGAAGGTGCCACTCCCACTGTCCTTTCCTAATAA
AATGAGGAAATTGCATCGCATTGTCTGAGTAGGTGTCATTCTATTCTGGGGGGTGGGGTGGGGCAGGACA
GCAAGGGGGAGGATTGGGAAGACAATAGCAGGCATGCTGGGGATGCGGTGGGCTCTATGGGTACCCAGGT
GCTGAAGAATTGACCCGGTTCCTCCTGGGCCAGAAAGAAGCAGGCACATCCCCTTCTCTGTGACACACCC
TGTCCACGCCCCTGGTTCTTAGTTCCAGCCCCACTCATAGGACACTCATAGCTCAGGAGGGCTCCGCCTT
CAATCCCACCCGCTAAAGTACTTGGAGCGGTCTCTCCCTCCCTCATCAGCCCACCAAACCAAACCTAGCC
TCCAAGAGTGGGAAGAAATTAAAGCAAGATAGGCTATTAAGTGCAGAGGGAGAGAAAATGCCTCCAACAT
GTGAGGAAGTAATGAGAGAAATCATAGAATTTTAAGGCCATGATTTAAGGCCATCATGGCCTTAATCTTC
CGCTTCCTCGCTCACTGACTCGCTGCGCTCGGTCGTTCGGCTGCGGCGAGCGGTATCAGCTCACTCAAAG
GCGGTAATACGGTTATCCACAGAATCAGGGGATAACGCAGGAAAGAACATGTGAGCAAAAGGCCAGCAAA
AGGCCAGGAACCGTAAAAAGGCCGCGTTGCTGGCGTTTTTCCATAGGCTCCGCCCCCCTGACGAGCATCA
CAAAAATCGACGCTCAAGTCAGAGGTGGCGAAACCCGACAGGACTATAAAGATACCAGGCGTTTCCCCCT
GGAAGCTCCCTCGTGCGCTCTCCTGTTCCGACCCTGCCGCTTACCGGATACCTGTCCGCCTTTCTCCCTT
CGGGAAGCGTGGCGCTTTCTCATAGCTCACGCTGTAGGTATCTCAGTTCGGTGTAGGTCGTTCGCTCCAA
GCTGGGCTGTGTGCACGAACCCCCCGTTCAGCCCGACCGCTGCGCCTTATCCGGTAACTATCGTCTTGAG
TCCAACCCGGTAAGACACGACTTATCGCCACTGGCAGCAGCCACTGGTAACAGGATTAGCAGAGCGAGGT
ATGTAGGCGGTGCTACAGAGTTCTTGAAGTGGTGGCCTAACTACGGCTACACTAGAAGAACAGTATTTGG
TATCTGCGCTCTGCTGAAGCCAGTTACCTTCGGAAAAAGAGTTGGTAGCTCTTGATCCGGCAAACAAACC
ACCGCTGGTAGCGGTGGTTTTTTTGTTTGCAAGCAGCAGATTACGCGCAGAAAAAAAGGATCTCAAGAAG
ATCCTTTGATCTTTTCTACGGGGTCTGACGCTCAGTGGAACGAAAACTCACGTTAAGGGATTTTGGTCAT
GAGATTATCAAAAAGGATCTTCACCTAGATCCTTTTAAATTAAAAATGAAGTTTTAAATCAATCTAAAGT
ATATATGAGTAAACTTGGTCTGACAGTTACCAATGCTTAATCAGTGAGGCACCTATCTCAGCGATCTGTC
TATTTCGTTCATCCATAGTTGCCTGACTCGGGGGGGGGGGGCGCTGAGGTCTGCCTCGTGAAGAAGGTGT
TGCTGACTCATACCAGGCCTGAATCGCCCCATCATCCAGCCAGAAAGTGAGGGAGCCACGGTTGATGAGA
GCTTTGTTGTAGGTGGACCAGTTGGTGATTTTGAACTTTTGCTTTGCCACGGAACGGTCTGCGTTGTCGG
GAAGATGCGTGATCTGATCCTTCAACTCAGCAAAAGTTCGATTTATTCAACAAAGCCGCCGTCCCGTCAA
GTCAGCGTAATGCTCTGCCAGTGTTACAACCAATTAACCAATTCTGATTAGAAAAACTCATCGAGCATCA
AATGAAACTGCAATTTATTCATATCAGGATTATCAATACCATATTTTTGAAAAAGCCGTTTCTGTAATGA
AGGAGAAAACTCACCGAGGCAGTTCCATAGGATGGCAAGATCCTGGTATCGGTCTGCGATTCCGACTCGT
CCAACATCAATACAACCTATTAATTTCCCCTCGTCAAAAATAAGGTTATCAAGTGAGAAATCACCATGAG
TGACGACTGAATCCGGTGAGAATGGCAAAAGCTTATGCATTTCTTTCCAGACTTGTTCAACAGGCCAGCC
ATTACGCTCGTCATCAAAATCACTCGCATCAACCAAACCGTTATTCATTCGTGATTGCGCCTGAGCGAGA
CGAAATACGCGATCGCTGTTAAAAGGACAATTACAAACAGGAATCGAATGCAACCGGCGCAGGAACACTG
CCAGCGCATCAACAATATTTTCACCTGAATCAGGATATTCTTCTAATACCTGGAATGCTGTTTTCCCGGG
GATCGCAGTGGTGAGTAACCATGCATCATCAGGAGTACGGATAAAATGCTTGATGGTCGGAAGAGGCATA
AATTCCGTCAGCCAGTTTAGTCTGACCATCTCATCTGTAACATCATTGGCAACGCTACCTTTGCCATGTT
TCAGAAACAACTCTGGCGCATCGGGCTTCCCATACAATCGATAGATTGTCGCACCTGATTGCCCGACATT
ATCGCGAGCCCATTTATACCCATATAAATCAGCATCCATGTTGGAATTTAATCGCGGCCTCGAGCAAGAC
GTTTCCCGTTGAATATGGCTCATAACACCCCTTGTATTACTGTTTATGTAAGCAGACAGTTTTATTGTTC
ATGATGATATATTTTTATCTTGTGCAATGTAACATCAGAGATTTTGAGACACAACGTGGCTTTCCCCCCC
CCCCCATTATTGAAGCATTTATCAGGGTTATTGTCTCATGAGCGGATACATATTTGAATGTATTTAGAAA
AATAAACAAATAGGGGTTCCGCGCACATTTCCCCGAAAAGTGCCACCTGACGTCTAAGAAACCATTATTA
TCATGACATTAACCTATAAAAATAGGCGTATCACGAGGCCCTTTCGTC
Features (pLannotate 1.2.2; 15 found; start..end, strand, type, name):
    137..235     +  misc_feature   bom (fragment): basis of mobility region from pBR322
    321..700     +  enhancer       CMV enhancer: human cytomegalovirus immediate early enhancer
    701..904     +  promoter       CMV promoter: human cytomegalovirus (CMV) immediate early promoter
    993..1220    +  LTR            5' LTR (truncated) (fragment): truncated 5' long terminal repeat (LTR) from human T-cell leukemia virus (HTLV) type 1
   1224..1334    +  intron         CMV intron (fragment): modified intron A from human cytomegalovirus
   1385..1453    +  CDS            Ighv1-61 (fragment): HVM05_MOUSE - Also known as Igh-VJ558. Experimental evidence at protein level: Swiss-Prot protein existence level 1. From Mus musculus (Mouse).
   1787..2803    +  CDS            IGHG1: IGHG1_HUMAN - Experimental evidence at protein level: Swiss-Prot protein existence level 1. Constant region of immunoglobulin heavy chains. Immunoglobulins, also known as antibodies, are membrane-bound or secreted glycoproteins produced by B lymphocytes. In the recognition phase of humoral immunity, the membrane-bound immunoglobulins serve as receptors which, upon binding of a specific antigen, trigger the clonal expansion and differentiation of B lymphocytes into immunoglobulins- secreting plasma cells. Secreted immunoglobulins mediate the effector phase of humoral immunity, which results in
   2858..3484    +  CDS            S (fragment): SPIKE_SARS2 - Experimental evidence at protein level: Swiss-Prot protein existence level 1. [Spike glycoprotein]: May down-regulate host tetherin (BST2) by lysosomal degradation, thereby counteracting its antiviral activity. From Severe acute respiratory syndrome coronavirus 2 (2019-nCoV) (SARS-CoV-2).
   3546..3770    +  polyA_signal   bGH poly(A) signal: bovine growth hormone polyadenylation signal
   4308..4896    -  rep_origin     ori: high-copy-number ColE1/pMB1/pBR322/pUC origin of replication
   5068..5139    -  CDS            bla(M) (fragment): β-lactamase lacking the signal sequence; bla(M); allows cytosolic expression of β-lactamase
   5151..5297    -  CDS            TRA2_ECOLX (fragment): Protein predicted: Swiss-Prot protein existence level 4. Required for transposition of transposon Tn903. From Escherichia coli.
   5438..6253    -  CDS            KanR: aminoglycoside phosphotransferase; aph(3')-Ia; confers resistance to kanamycin in bacteria or G418 (Geneticin®) in eukaryotes
   6376..6463    -  promoter       AmpR promoter (fragment): bla
   6558..35      +  CDS            rop (fragment) (across the origin): Rop protein, which maintains plasmids at low copy number; rop
