>Addgene plasmid #160476 | pVRC8400-SARS-CoV-2-RBD-AVI | addgene full sequence | sequence record 314420 | Addgene NGS Result
CGTAAGGAGAAAATACCGCATCAGATTGGCTATTGGCCATTGCATACGTTGTATCCATATCATAATATGT
ACATTTATATTGGCTCATGTCCAACATTACCGCCATGTTGACATTGATTATTGACTAGTTATTAATAGTA
ATCAATTACGGGGTCATTAGTTCATAGCCCATATATGGAGTTCCGCGTTACATAACTTACGGTAAATGGC
CCGCCTGGCTGACCGCCCAACGACCCCCGCCCATTGACGTCAATAATGACGTATGTTCCCATAGTAACGC
CAATAGGGACTTTCCATTGACGTCAATGGGTGGAGTATTTACGGTAAACTGCCCACTTGGCAGTACATCA
AGTGTATCATATGCCAAGTACGCCCCCTATTGACGTCAATGACGGTAAATGGCCCGCCTGGCATTATGCC
CAGTACATGACCTTATGGGACTTTCCTACTTGGCAGTACATCTACGTATTAGTCATCGCTATTACCATGG
TGATGCGGTTTTGGCAGTACATCAATGGGCGTGGATAGCGGTTTGACTCACGGGGATTTCCAAGTCTCCA
CCCCATTGACGTCAATGGGAGTTTGTTTTGGCACCAAAATCAACGGGACTTTCCAAAATGTCGTAACAAC
TCCGCCCCATTGACGCAAATGGGCGGTAGGCGTGTACGGTGGGAGGTCTATATAAGCAGAGCTCGTTTAG
TGAACCGTCAGATCGCCTGGAGACGCCATCCACGCTGTTTTGACCTCCATAGAAGACACCGGGACCGATC
CAGCCTCCATCGGCTCGCATCTCTCCTTCACGCGCCCGCCGCCCTACCTGAGGCCGCCATCCACGCCGGT
TGAGTCGCGTTCTGCCGCCTCCCGCCTGTGGTGCCTCCTGAACTGCGTCCGCCGTCTAGGTAAGTTTAAA
GCTCAGGTCGAGACCGGGCCTTTGTCCGGCGCTCCCTTGGAGCCTACCTAGACTCAGCCGGCTCTCCACG
CTTTGCCTGACCCTGCTTGCTCAACTCTAGTTAACGGTGGAGGGCAGTGTAGTCTGAGCAGTACTCGTTG
CTGCCGCGCGCGCCACCAGACATAATAGCTGACAGACTAACAGACTGTTCCTTTCCATGGGTCTTTTCTG
CAGTCACCGTCGTCGACACGTGTGATCAGATATCGCGGCCGCTCTAGACCACCATGGGATGGTCATGTAT
CATCCTTTTTCTAGTAGCAACTGCAACCGGTGTACATTCCGCACCAGAGCTGCTGGGAGGACCTAGCGTG
TTCCTGTTTCCCCCTAAGCCTAAGGACACCCTGATGATCAGCCGGACCCCAGAGGTGACATGCGTGGTGG
TGGACGTGTCCCACGAGGACCCCGAGGTGAAGTTCAACTGGTACGTGGATGGCGTGGAGGTGCACAATGC
CAAGACCAAGCCAAGGGAGGAGCAGTACAACTCTACCTATCGCGTGGTGAGCGTGCTGACAGTGCTGCAC
CAGGACTGGCTGAACGGCAAGGAGTACAAGTGTAAGGTGTCTAATAAGGCCCTGCCTGCCCCAATCGAGA
AGACCATCAGCAAGGCAAAGGGACAGCCAAGGGAGCCTCAGGTGTATACCCTGCCACCCAGCCGCGACGA
GCTGACAAAGAACCAGGTGTCCCTGTACTGCCTGGTGAAGGGCTTCTATCCTTCCGATATCGCCGTGGAG
TGGGAGTCTAATGGCCAGCCAGAGAACAATTACAAGACCACACCTCCAGTGCTGGACTCCGATGGCTCTT
TCTTTCTGTATTCCAAGCTGACCGTGGATAAGAGCCGGTGGCAGCAGGGCAACGTGTTTAGCTGTTCCGT
GATGCACGAGGCCCTGCACAATCACTACACACAGAAGTCTCTGAGCCTGTCCCCCGGCAAGGGAGGAGGA
GGCAGCGGCGGAGGAGGCTCCGGAGGCGGCGGCTCTGGCGGCGGCGGCAGCGCCCCTGAACTGCTGGGAG
GACCAAGCGTGTTCCTGTTTCCACCTAAGCCCAAAGATACCCTGATGATCTCCAGGACCCCTGAAGTCAC
CTGCGTGGTCGTGGACGTGTCTCATGAGGACCCCGAAGTCAAGTTCAACTGGTACGTGGACGGAGTCGAA
GTCCATAACGCCAAGACCAAGCCTAGAGAAGAGCAGTACAACTCCACCTATAGAGTGGTGTCTGTGCTGA
CAGTGCTGCATCAGGATTGGCTGAATGGCAAGGAATATAAGTGTAAGGTGAGCAATAAGGCCCTGCCCGC
CCCTATCGAGAAGACCATCTCTAAAGCCAAAGGACAGCCAAGGGAGCCACAGGTGTATACACTGCCACCC
AGCCGGGACGAGCTGACCAAGAACCAGGTGAGCCTGACATGTCTGGTCAAGGGCTTCTACCCCAGTGACA
TTGCTGTGGAGTGGGAGTCCAATGGCCAGCCTGAGAACAATTATAAAACTACCCCACCAGTGCTGGACAG
CGATGGCTCCTTCTTTCTGACCAGCAAGCTGACAGTGGATAAGTCCCGCTGGCAGCAGGGAAACGTGTTT
TCTTGTAGCGTGATGCATGAGGCCCTGCATAACCACTACACCCAGAAGTCCCTGTCTCTGAGCCCAGGCA
AGGGAGGCAGCGGAGGCGGAGGCAGCGGAGGCCTGGAGGTGCTGTTTCAGGGCCCTCCCAATATCACAAA
CCTGTGCCCTTTTGGCGAGGTGTTCAACGCAACCAGGTTCGCCAGCGTGTACGCATGGAATAGGAAGCGC
ATCTCCAACTGCGTGGCCGACTATTCTGTGCTGTACAACAGCGCCTCCTTCTCTACCTTTAAGTGCTATG
GCGTGAGCCCCACAAAGCTGAATGACCTGTGCTTTACCAACGTGTACGCCGATTCCTTCGTGATCAGGGG
CGACGAGGTGCGCCAGATCGCACCAGGACAGACAGGCAAGATCGCAGACTACAATTATAAGCTGCCTGAC
GATTTCACCGGCTGCGTGATCGCCTGGAACTCTAACAATCTGGATAGCAAAGTGGGCGGCAACTACAATT
ATCTGTACCGGCTGTTTAGAAAGTCTAATCTGAAGCCATTCGAGAGGGACATCTCCACAGAAATCTACCA
GGCCGGCTCTACCCCCTGCAATGGCGTGGAGGGCTTTAACTGTTATTTCCCTCTGCAGAGCTACGGCTTC
CAGCCAACAAACGGCGTGGGCTATCAGCCCTACCGCGTGGTGGTGCTGTCTTTTGAGCTGCTGCACGCAC
CTGCAACAGTGTGCGGAGGAGGAGGCCTGGTGCCACAGCAGAGCGGAGGCCTGAACGACATCTTCGAGGC
CCAGAAGATCGAGTGGCACGAGGGCTGATGAGGATCCAGATCTGCTGTGCCTTCTAGTTGCCAGCCATCT
GTTGTTTGCCCCTCCCCCGTGCCTTCCTTGACCCTGGAAGGTGCCACTCCCACTGTCCTTTCCTAATAAA
ATGAGGAAATTGCATCGCATTGTCTGAGTAGGTGTCATTCTATTCTGGGGGGTGGGGTGGGGCAGGACAG
CAAGGGGGAGGATTGGGAAGACAATAGCAGGCATGCTGGGGATGCGGTGGGCTCTATGGGTACCCAGGTG
CTGAAGAATTGACCCGGTTCCTCCTGGGCCAGAAAGAAGCAGGCACATCCCCTTCTCTGTGACACACCCT
GTCCACGCCCCTGGTTCTTAGTTCCAGCCCCACTCATAGGACACTCATAGCTCAGGAGGGCTCCGCCTTC
AATCCCACCCGCTAAAGTACTTGGAGCGGTCTCTCCCTCCCTCATCAGCCCACCAAACCAAACCTAGCCT
CCAAGAGTGGGAAGAAATTAAAGCAAGATAGGCTATTAAGTGCAGAGGGAGAGAAAATGCCTCCAACATG
TGAGGAAGTAATGAGAGAAATCATAGAATTTTAAGGCCATGATTTAAGGCCATCATGGCCTTAATCTTCC
GCTTCCTCGCTCACTGACTCGCTGCGCTCGGTCGTTCGGCTGCGGCGAGCGGTATCAGCTCACTCAAAGG
CGGTAATACGGTTATCCACAGAATCAGGGGATAACGCAGGAAAGAACATGTGAGCAAAAGGCCAGCAAAA
GGCCAGGAACCGTAAAAAGGCCGCGTTGCTGGCGTTTTTCCATAGGCTCCGCCCCCCTGACGAGCATCAC
AAAAATCGACGCTCAAGTCAGAGGTGGCGAAACCCGACAGGACTATAAAGATACCAGGCGTTTCCCCCTG
GAAGCTCCCTCGTGCGCTCTCCTGTTCCGACCCTGCCGCTTACCGGATACCTGTCCGCCTTTCTCCCTTC
GGGAAGCGTGGCGCTTTCTCATAGCTCACGCTGTAGGTATCTCAGTTCGGTGTAGGTCGTTCGCTCCAAG
CTGGGCTGTGTGCACGAACCCCCCGTTCAGCCCGACCGCTGCGCCTTATCCGGTAACTATCGTCTTGAGT
CCAACCCGGTAAGACACGACTTATCGCCACTGGCAGCAGCCACTGGTAACAGGATTAGCAGAGCGAGGTA
TGTAGGCGGTGCTACAGAGTTCTTGAAGTGGTGGCCTAACTACGGCTACACTAGAAGAACAGTATTTGGT
ATCTGCGCTCTGCTGAAGCCAGTTACCTTCGGAAAAAGAGTTGGTAGCTCTTGATCCGGCAAACAAACCA
CCGCTGGTAGCGGTGGTTTTTTTGTTTGCAAGCAGCAGATTACGCGCAGAAAAAAAGGATCTCAAGAAGA
TCCTTTGATCTTTTCTACGGGGTCTGACGCTCAGTGGAACGAAAACTCACGTTAAGGGATTTTGGTCATG
AGATTATCAAAAAGGATCTTCACCTAGATCCTTTTAAATTAAAAATGAAGTTTTAAATCAATCTAAAGTA
TATATGAGTAAACTTGGTCTGACAGTTACCAATGCTTAATCAGTGAGGCACCTATCTCAGCGATCTGTCT
ATTTCGTTCATCCATAGTTGCCTGACTCGGGGGGGGGGGGCGCTGAGGTCTGCCTCGTGAAGAAGGTGTT
GCTGACTCATACCAGGCCTGAATCGCCCCATCATCCAGCCAGAAAGTGAGGGAGCCACGGTTGATGAGAG
CTTTGTTGTAGGTGGACCAGTTGGTGATTTTGAACTTTTGCTTTGCCACGGAACGGTCTGCGTTGTCGGG
AAGATGCGTGATCTGATCCTTCAACTCAGCAAAAGTTCGATTTATTCAACAAAGCCGCCGTCCCGTCAAG
TCAGCGTAATGCTCTGCCAGTGTTACAACCAATTAACCAATTCTGATTAGAAAAACTCATCGAGCATCAA
ATGAAACTGCAATTTATTCATATCAGGATTATCAATACCATATTTTTGAAAAAGCCGTTTCTGTAATGAA
GGAGAAAACTCACCGAGGCAGTTCCATAGGATGGCAAGATCCTGGTATCGGTCTGCGATTCCGACTCGTC
CAACATCAATACAACCTATTAATTTCCCCTCGTCAAAAATAAGGTTATCAAGTGAGAAATCACCATGAGT
GACGACTGAATCCGGTGAGAATGGCAAAAGCTTATGCATTTCTTTCCAGACTTGTTCAACAGGCCAGCCA
TTACGCTCGTCATCAAAATCACTCGCATCAACCAAACCGTTATTCATTCGTGATTGCGCCTGAGCGAGAC
GAAATACGCGATCGCTGTTAAAAGGACAATTACAAACAGGAATCGAATGCAACCGGCGCAGGAACACTGC
CAGCGCATCAACAATATTTTCACCTGAATCAGGATATTCTTCTAATACCTGGAATGCTGTTTTCCCGGGG
ATCGCAGTGGTGAGTAACCATGCATCATCAGGAGTACGGATAAAATGCTTGATGGTCGGAAGAGGCATAA
ATTCCGTCAGCCAGTTTAGTCTGACCATCTCATCTGTAACATCATTGGCAACGCTACCTTTGCCATGTTT
CAGAAACAACTCTGGCGCATCGGGCTTCCCATACAATCGATAGATTGTCGCACCTGATTGCCCGACATTA
TCGCGAGCCCATTTATACCCATATAAATCAGCATCCATGTTGGAATTTAATCGCGGCCTCGAGCAAGACG
TTTCCCGTTGAATATGGCTCATAACACCCCTTGTATTACTGTTTATGTAAGCAGACAGTTTTATTGTTCA
TGATGATATATTTTTATCTTGTGCAATGTAACATCAGAGATTTTGAGACACAACGTGGCTTTCCCCCCCC
CCCCATTATTGAAGCATTTATCAGGGTTATTGTCTCATGAGCGGATACATATTTGAATGTATTTAGAAAA
ATAAACAAATAGGGGTTCCGCGCACATTTCCCCGAAAAGTGCCACCTGACGTCTAAGAAACCATTATTAT
CATGACATTAACCTATAAAAATAGGCGTATCACGAGGCCCTTTCGTCTCGCGCGTTTCGGTGATGACGGT
GAAAACCTCTGACACATGCAGCTCCCGGAGACGGTCACAGCTTGTCTGTAAGCGGATGCCGGGAGCAGAC
AAGCCCGTCAGGGCGCGTCAGCGGGTGTTGGCGGGTGTCGGGGCTGGCTTAACTATGCGGCATCAGAGCA
GATTGTACTGAGAGTGCACCATATGCGGTGTGAAATACCGCACAGATG
Features (pLannotate 1.2.2; 15 found; start..end, strand, type, name):
    110..489     +  enhancer       CMV enhancer: human cytomegalovirus immediate early enhancer
    490..693     +  promoter       CMV promoter: human cytomegalovirus (CMV) immediate early promoter
    782..1009    +  LTR            5' LTR (truncated) (fragment): truncated 5' long terminal repeat (LTR) from human T-cell leukemia virus (HTLV) type 1
   1013..1123    +  intron         CMV intron (fragment): modified intron A from human cytomegalovirus
   1174..1242    +  CDS            Ighv1-61 (fragment): HVM05_MOUSE - Also known as Igh-VJ558. Experimental evidence at protein level: Swiss-Prot protein existence level 1. From Mus musculus (Mouse).
   1576..2592    +  CDS            IGHG1: IGHG1_HUMAN - Experimental evidence at protein level: Swiss-Prot protein existence level 1. Constant region of immunoglobulin heavy chains. Immunoglobulins, also known as antibodies, are membrane-bound or secreted glycoproteins produced by B lymphocytes. In the recognition phase of humoral immunity, the membrane-bound immunoglobulins serve as receptors which, upon binding of a specific antigen, trigger the clonal expansion and differentiation of B lymphocytes into immunoglobulins- secreting plasma cells. Secreted immunoglobulins mediate the effector phase of humoral immunity, which results in
   2647..3273    +  CDS            S (fragment): SPIKE_SARS2 - Experimental evidence at protein level: Swiss-Prot protein existence level 1. [Spike glycoprotein]: May down-regulate host tetherin (BST2) by lysosomal degradation, thereby counteracting its antiviral activity. From Severe acute respiratory syndrome coronavirus 2 (2019-nCoV) (SARS-CoV-2).
   3335..3559    +  polyA_signal   bGH poly(A) signal: bovine growth hormone polyadenylation signal
   4097..4685    -  rep_origin     ori: high-copy-number ColE1/pMB1/pBR322/pUC origin of replication
   4857..4928    -  CDS            bla(M) (fragment): β-lactamase lacking the signal sequence; bla(M); allows cytosolic expression of β-lactamase
   4940..5086    -  CDS            TRA2_ECOLX (fragment): Protein predicted: Swiss-Prot protein existence level 4. Required for transposition of transposon Tn903. From Escherichia coli.
   5227..6042    -  CDS            KanR: aminoglycoside phosphotransferase; aph(3')-Ia; confers resistance to kanamycin in bacteria or G418 (Geneticin®) in eukaryotes
   6165..6252    -  promoter       AmpR promoter (fragment): bla
   6347..6382    +  CDS            rop (fragment): Rop protein, which maintains plasmids at low copy number; rop
   6484..24      +  misc_feature   bom (fragment) (across the origin): basis of mobility region from pBR322
