[The description below was written by a language model from this plasmid's Addgene catalogue record and pLannotate feature annotations shown in this document.]
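Description:
pVRC8400-SARS-CoV-2-RBD-AVI is a 6,558 bp mammalian expression plasmid built on the pVRC8400 backbone, designed to produce a tagged form of the SARS-CoV-2 spike receptor-binding domain (RBD). It is propagated in E. coli through a high-copy ColE1/pUC-type origin and selected with kanamycin via an aph(3')-Ia KanR gene. Short fragments annotated as bla, rop, bom and a Tn903 transposase are backbone remnants rather than functional elements. The NGS-derived and depositor sequence records have the same length and the same feature order, differing only in where numbering starts.

The expression cassette is driven by the human CMV immediate-early enhancer and promoter, followed by a truncated HTLV-1 LTR fragment and a partial CMV intron A, an arrangement generally used to boost transcript levels and processing, and it ends in a bovine growth hormone polyadenylation signal. The open reading frame begins with a short mouse immunoglobulin heavy-chain variable fragment, most likely serving as a secretion leader, followed by human IgG1 constant-region sequence corresponding to the single-chain Fc (scFc) listed in the record, and then a fragment of the SARS-CoV-2 spike gene encoding the RBD. According to the catalogue fields, an HRV3C protease site lies between the scFc and the RBD, and an AVI tag sits at the RBD C-terminus; these short elements are not individually annotated in the feature tables.

Together these parts support the workflow named in the associated publication: the Fc moiety allows affinity capture of the fusion protein, the AVI tag permits site-specific enzymatic biotinylation, and HRV3C cleavage releases the biotinylated RBD from the Fc. The product serves as a molecular probe based on the SARS-CoV-2 spike.
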