Addgene plasmid #160476: pVRC8400-SARS-CoV-2-RBD-AVI
Purpose: Expresses SARS-CoV-2 RBD domain with single chain Fc, HRV3C protease cleavage site, and AVI tag
Depositing lab: Peter Kwong. Depositing organization: National Institute of Allergy and Infectious Diseases (NIAID). Publication: Structure-Based Design with Tag-Based Purification and In-Process Biotinylation Enable Streamlined Development of SARS-CoV-2 Spike Molecular Probes. Zhou T, Teng IT, Olia AS, Cerutti G, Gorman J, Nazzari A, Shi W, Tsybovsky Y, Wang L, Wang S, Zhang B, Zhang Y, Katsamba PS, Petrova Y, Banach BB, Fahad AS, Liu L, Lopez Acevedo SN, Madan B, Oliveira de Souza M, Pan X, Wang P, Wolfe JR, Yin M, Ho DD, Phung E, DiPiazza A, Chang LA, Abiona OM, Corbett KS, DeKosky BJ, Graham BS, Mascola JR, Misasi J, Ruckwardt T, Sullivan NJ, Shapiro L, Kwong PD. Cell Rep. 2020 Oct 27;33(4):108322. doi: 10.1016/j.celrep.2020.108322. Epub 2020 Oct 12. PubMed 33091382.
Backbone
  Vector backbone: pVRC8400
  Vector type: Mammalian Expression
Growth in bacteria
  Bacterial resistance: Kanamycin, 50 μg/mL
  Growth temperature: 37°C
  Growth strain: DH5alpha
  Copy number: Unknown
Gene/Insert
  Gene/Insert name: SARS-CoV-2-RBD
  Tag / fusion protein: scFc (N terminal on insert); HRV3C (N terminal on insert); AVI (C terminal on insert)
Terms and licenses: Academic/Nonprofit Terms; Industry Terms: Not Available to Industry
How to cite: pVRC8400-SARS-CoV-2-RBD-AVI was a gift from Peter Kwong (Addgene plasmid # 160476 ; http://n2t.net/addgene:160476 ; RRID:Addgene_160476)
